Addgene plasmid #14419: pAG426GAL-Cerulean-ccdB
Purpose: (Empty Backbone)
Depositing lab: Susan Lindquist. Depositing organization: Whitehead Institute for Biomedical Research. Publication: A suite of Gateway cloning vectors for high-throughput genetic analysis in Saccharomyces cerevisiae. Alberti S, Gitler AD, Lindquist S. Yeast. 2007 Oct . 24(10):913-9. 10.1002/yea.1502 PubMed 17583893.
Backbone
  Vector backbone: pRS426
  Vector type: Yeast Expression ; Gateway Destination
  Selectable markers: URA3
Growth in bacteria
  Bacterial resistance: Chloramphenicol and Ampicillin, 25 & 100 μg/mL
  Growth temperature: 37°C
  Growth strain: ccdB Survival
  Growth instructions: DB3.1, ccdB Survival
  Copy number: Unknown
Gene/Insert
  Gene/Insert name: None
  Tag / fusion protein: Cerulean (N terminal on backbone)
  Cloning method: Gateway Cloning
  Sequencing primers: 5′ EGFP-C
Terms and licenses: Academic/Nonprofit Terms; Industry Terms: Not Available to Industry
Depositor comments: Type of plasmid: 2-micron. This plasmid contains the Gateway technology from Invitrogen; Invitrogen requires purchasing of Gateway Clonase for carrying out the Gateway recombinational cloning reaction http://www.invitrogen.com Please note that the full plasmid sequence is provided as a reference only, and may not match the exact sequence of the plasmid.
How to cite: pAG426GAL-Cerulean-ccdB was a gift from Susan Lindquist (Addgene plasmid # 14419 ; http://n2t.net/addgene:14419 ; RRID:Addgene_14419)
