[The description below was written by a language model from this plasmid's Addgene catalogue record and pLannotate feature annotations shown in this document.]
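Description:
pAG426GAL-Cerulean-ccdB is an empty Gateway destination vector for galactose-inducible protein expression in Saccharomyces cerevisiae, built on the pRS426 backbone. It is an E. coli/yeast shuttle plasmid. In yeast it replicates episomally from the 2μ origin, generally a high-copy arrangement, and is selected by the URA3 auxotrophic marker, which can also be counterselected with 5-FOA. In bacteria it is maintained by a ColE1/pUC-type origin with ampicillin resistance. An f1 origin and remnants of the pBluescript-style lac/lacZα region with flanking T3 and T7 promoters are carried over from the backbone.

The expression unit consists of the Gal4-regulated GAL1 promoter, a cyan fluorescent protein coding sequence, the Gateway cassette, and the CYC1 terminator. The catalogue names the fluorescent protein Cerulean, while the automated annotation matches it to the closely related ECFP variant SCFP3A. The cassette is bounded by attR1 and attR2 and contains a chloramphenicol resistance gene and the ccdB toxin gene. Because CcdB poisons gyrase in ordinary E. coli, the unrecombined vector must be propagated in ccdB-tolerant strains, with chloramphenicol helping to retain the cassette. In an LR recombination with an entry clone, the cassette is replaced by the gene of interest, and ccdB provides negative selection against unreacted vector in standard strains. The resulting clone expresses the chosen open reading frame with Cerulean fused at its N-terminus.

No insert is present in the deposited plasmid. It belongs to a suite of yeast Gateway vectors designed for high-throughput genetic analysis, and is suited to inducible overexpression and fluorescence-based localisation of tagged proteins. The depositor notes that the full sequence is a reference and may not match the physical plasmid exactly.
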