Features (pLannotate 1.2.2; 28 found; start..end, strand, type, name):
     69..1411    +  rep_origin     2μ ori: yeast 2μ plasmid origin of replication
   1438..1542    +  promoter       AmpR promoter: bla
   1543..2403    +  CDS            AmpR: β-lactamase; bla; confers resistance to ampicillin, carbenicillin, and related antibiotics
   2574..3162    +  rep_origin     ori: high-copy-number ColE1/pMB1/pBR322/pUC origin of replication
   3345..3437    +  CDS            lacI (fragment): lac repressor; lacI; The lac repressor binds to the lac operator to inhibit transcription in E. coli. This inhibition can be relieved by adding lactose or isopropyl-β-D-thiogalactopyranoside (IPTG).
   3450..3471    +  protein_bind   CAP binding site: CAP binding activates transcription in the presence of cAMP. E. coli catabolite activator protein
   3486..3516    +  promoter       lac promoter: promoter for the E. coli lac operon
   3524..3540    +  protein_bind   lac operator: The lac repressor binds to the lac operator to inhibit transcription in E. coli. This inhibition can be relieved by adding lactose or isopropyl-β-D-thiogalactopyranoside (IPTG). lac repressor encoded by lacI
   3585..3603    +  promoter       T3 promoter: promoter for bacteriophage T3 RNA polymerase
   3627..4068    +  promoter       GAL1 promoter: S. cerevisiae GAL1; inducible promoter, regulated by Gal4
   4083..4106    +  misc_feature   MCS (fragment): pBluescript multiple cloning site
   4112..4828    +  CDS            SCFP3A: monomeric optimized variant of ECFP (Kremers et al., 2006) mammalian codon-optimized
   4853..4977    +  protein_bind   attR1: mutant version of attR; recombination site for the Gateway® LR reaction LR Clonase™
   5002..5032    +  promoter       lac UV5 promoter: E. coli lac promoter with an "up" mutation
   5056..5085    +  promoter       cat promoter (fragment): promoter of the E. coli cat gene encoding chloramphenicol acetyltransferase
   5086..5745    +  CDS            CmR: chloramphenicol acetyltransferase; cat; confers resistance to chloramphenicol
   5927..6085    +  CDS            ccdA (fragment): CCDA_ECO57 - Also known as H, letA. Experimental evidence at protein level: Swiss-Prot protein existence level 1. Antitoxin component of a type II toxin-antitoxin (TA) system which inhibits the post-segregational killing (PSK) of plasmid-free cells, also referred to as a plasmid addiction system. Binds to and blocks the activity of CcdB; will also remove bound CcdB protein from the CcdB-GyrA complex by forming a CcdA-CcdB complex, a process termed rejuvenation. Functions as a transcriptional corepressor for the ccdAB operon, repression also requires CcdB (By similarity). From Escherichia coli
   6090..6392    +  CDS            ccdB: CCDB_ECOLI - Also known as G, letB, letD. Experimental evidence at protein level: Swiss-Prot protein existence level 1. Toxic component of a type II toxin-antitoxin (TA) system, functioning in plasmid maintainence. Responsible for the post- segregational killing (PSK) of plasmid-free cells, also referred to as a plasmid addiction system. Half-life of over 2 hours. Cell killing by CcdB is accompanied by filamentation, defects in chromosome and plasmid segregation, defects in cell division, formation of anucleate cells, decreased DNA synthesis and plasmid loss. Interferes with the activity of DN
   6436..6560    -  protein_bind   attR2: mutant version of attR; recombination site for the Gateway® LR reaction LR Clonase™
   6567..6814    +  terminator     CYC1 terminator: S. cerevisiae CYC1; transcription terminator for CYC1
   6833..6851    -  promoter       T7 promoter: promoter for bacteriophage T7 RNA polymerase
   6859..7014    +  CDS            lacZα (fragment): LacZα fragment of β-galactosidase; lacZ fragment
   7022..7477    +  rep_origin     f1 ori (sequence partly withheld): f1 bacteriophage origin of replication; arrow indicates direction of (+) strand synthesis
   7478..7529    -  misc_feature   bom (fragment): basis of mobility region from pBR322
   7608..8411    -  CDS            URA3: orotidine-5'-phosphate decarboxylase, required for uracil biosynthesis; S. cerevisiae URA3; yeast auxotrophic marker, counterselectable with 5-fluoroorotic acid (5-FOA)
   8412..8627    -  promoter       URA3 promoter: S. cerevisiae URA3
   8642..8691    -  misc_feature   bom (fragment): basis of mobility region from pBR322
   8793..1       -  CDS            rop (fragment) (across the origin): Rop protein, which maintains plasmids at low copy number; rop
>Addgene plasmid #14419 | pAG426GAL-Cerulean-ccdB | depositor full sequence | sequence record 8082 | Author sequence
GACGAAAGGGCCTCGTGATACGCCTATTTTTATAGGTTAATGTCATGATAATAATGGTTTCTTAGTATGA
TCCAATATCAAAGGAAATGATAGCATTGAAGGATGAGACTAATCCAATTGAGGAGTGGCAGCATATAGAA
CAGCTAAAGGGTAGTGCTGAAGGAAGCATACGATACCCCGCATGGAATGGGATAATATCACAGGAGGTAC
TAGACTACCTTTCATCCTACATAAATAGACGCATATAAGTACGCATTTAAGCATAAACACGCACTATGCC
GTTCTTCTCATGTATATATATATACAGGCAACACGCAGATATAGGTGCGACGTGAACAGTGAGCTGTATG
TGCGCAGCTCGCGTTGCATTTTCGGAAGCGCTCGTTTTCGGAAACGCTTTGAAGTTCCTATTCCGAAGTT
CCTATTCTCTAGAAAGTATAGGAACTTCAGAGCGCTTTTGAAAACCAAAAGCGCTCTGAAGACGCACTTT
CAAAAAACCAAAAACGCACCGGACTGTAACGAGCTACTAAAATATTGCGAATACCGCTTCCACAAACATT
GCTCAAAAGTATCTCTTTGCTATATATCTCTGTGCTATATCCCTATATAACCTACCCATCCACCTTTCGC
TCCTTGAACTTGCATCTAAACTCGACCTCTACATTTTTTATGTTTATCTCTAGTATTACTCTTTAGACAA
AAAAATTGTAGTAAGAACTATTCATAGAGTGAATCGAAAACAATACGAAAATGTAAACATTTCCTATACG
TAGTATATAGAGACAAAATAGAAGAAACCGTTCATAATTTTCTGACCAATGAAGAATCATCAACGCTATC
ACTTTCTGTTCACAAAGTATGCGCAATCCACATCGGTATAGAATATAATCGGGGATGCCTTTATCTTGAA
AAAATGCACCCGCAGCTTCGCTAGTAATCAGTAAACGCGGGAAGTGGAGTCAGGCTTTTTTTATGGAAGA
GAAAATAGACACCAAAGTAGCCTTCTTCTAACCTTAACGGACCTACAGTGCAAAAAGTTATCAAGAGACT
GCATTATAGAGCGCACAAAGGAGAAAAAAAGTAATCTAAGATGCTTTGTTAGAAAAATAGCGCTCTCGGG
ATGCATTTTTGTAGAACAAAAAAGAAGTATAGATTCTTTGTTGGTAAAATAGCGCTCTCGCGTTGCATTT
CTGTTCTGTAAAAATGCAGCTCAGATTCTTTGTTTGAAAAATTAGCGCTCTCGCGTTGCATTTTTGTTTT
ACAAAAATGAAGCACAGATTCTTCGTTGGTAAAATAGCGCTTTCGCGTTGCATTTCTGTTCTGTAAAAAT
GCAGCTCAGATTCTTTGTTTGAAAAATTAGCGCTCTCGCGTTGCATTTTTGTTCTACAAAATGAAGCACA
GATGCTTCGTTCAGGTGGCACTTTTCGGGGAAATGTGCGCGGAACCCCTATTTGTTTATTTTTCTAAATA
CATTCAAATATGTATCCGCTCATGAGACAATAACCCTGATAAATGCTTCAATAATATTGAAAAAGGAAGA
GTATGAGTATTCAACATTTCCGTGTCGCCCTTATTCCCTTTTTTGCGGCATTTTGCCTTCCTGTTTTTGC
TCACCCAGAAACGCTGGTGAAAGTAAAAGATGCTGAAGATCAGTTGGGTGCACGAGTGGGTTACATCGAA
CTGGATCTCAACAGCGGTAAGATCCTTGAGAGTTTTCGCCCCGAAGAACGTTTTCCAATGATGAGCACTT
TTAAAGTTCTGCTATGTGGCGCGGTATTATCCCGTATTGACGCCGGGCAAGAGCAACTCGGTCGCCGCAT
ACACTATTCTCAGAATGACTTGGTTGAGTACTCACCAGTCACAGAAAAGCATCTTACGGATGGCATGACA
GTAAGAGAATTATGCAGTGCTGCCATAACCATGAGTGATAACACTGCGGCCAACTTACTTCTGACAACGA
TCGGAGGACCGAAGGAGCTAACCGCTTTTTTGCACAACATGGGGGATCATGTAACTCGCCTTGATCGTTG
GGAACCGGAGCTGAATGAAGCCATACCAAACGACGAGCGTGACACCACGATGCCTGTAGCAATGGCAACA
ACGTTGCGCAAACTATTAACTGGCGAACTACTTACTCTAGCTTCCCGGCAACAATTAATAGACTGGATGG
AGGCGGATAAAGTTGCAGGACCACTTCTGCGCTCGGCCCTTCCGGCTGGCTGGTTTATTGCTGATAAATC
TGGAGCCGGTGAGCGTGGGTCTCGCGGTATCATTGCAGCACTGGGGCCAGATGGTAAGCCCTCCCGTATC
GTAGTTATCTACACGACGGGGAGTCAGGCAACTATGGATGAACGAAATAGACAGATCGCTGAGATAGGTG
CCTCACTGATTAAGCATTGGTAACTGTCAGACCAAGTTTACTCATATATACTTTAGATTGATTTAAAACT
TCATTTTTAATTTAAAAGGATCTAGGTGAAGATCCTTTTTGATAATCTCATGACCAAAATCCCTTAACGT
GAGTTTTCGTTCCACTGAGCGTCAGACCCCGTAGAAAAGATCAAAGGATCTTCTTGAGATCCTTTTTTTC
TGCGCGTAATCTGCTGCTTGCAAACAAAAAAACCACCGCTACCAGCGGTGGTTTGTTTGCCGGATCAAGA
GCTACCAACTCTTTTTCCGAAGGTAACTGGCTTCAGCAGAGCGCAGATACCAAATACTGTCCTTCTAGTG
TAGCCGTAGTTAGGCCACCACTTCAAGAACTCTGTAGCACCGCCTACATACCTCGCTCTGCTAATCCTGT
TACCAGTGGCTGCTGCCAGTGGCGATAAGTCGTGTCTTACCGGGTTGGACTCAAGACGATAGTTACCGGA
TAAGGCGCAGCGGTCGGGCTGAACGGGGGGTTCGTGCACACAGCCCAGCTTGGAGCGAACGACCTACACC
GAACTGAGATACCTACAGCGTGAGCTATGAGAAAGCGCCACGCTTCCCGAAGGGAGAAAGGCGGACAGGT
ATCCGGTAAGCGGCAGGGTCGGAACAGGAGAGCGCACGAGGGAGCTTCCAGGGGGAAACGCCTGGTATCT
TTATAGTCCTGTCGGGTTTCGCCACCTCTGACTTGAGCGTCGATTTTTGTGATGCTCGTCAGGGGGGCGG
AGCCTATGGAAAAACGCCAGCAACGCGGCCTTTTTACGGTTCCTGGCCTTTTGCTGGCCTTTTGCTCACA
TGTTCTTTCCTGCGTTATCCCCTGATTCTGTGGATAACCGTATTACCGCCTTTGAGTGAGCTGATACCGC
TCGCCGCAGCCGAACGACCGAGCGCAGCGAGTCAGTGAGCGAGGAAGCGGAAGAGCGCCCAATACGCAAA
CCGCCTCTCCCCGCGCGTTGGCCGATTCATTAATGCAGCTGGCACGACAGGTTTCCCGACTGGAAAGCGG
GCAGTGAGCGCAACGCAATTAATGTGAGTTACCTCACTCATTAGGCACCCCAGGCTTTACACTTTATGCT
TCCGGCTCCTATGTTGTGTGGAATTGTGAGCGGATAACAATTTCACACAGGAAACAGCTATGACCATGAT
TACGCCAAGCGCGCAATTAACCCTCACTAAAGGGAACAAAAGCTGGAGCTCTAGTACGGATTAGAAGCCG
CCGAGCGGGCGACAGCCCTCCGACGGAAGACTCTCCTCCGTGCGTCCTCGTCTTCACCGGTCGCGTTCCT
GAAACGCAGATGTGCCTCGCGCCGCACTGCTCCGAACAATAAAGATTCTACAATACTAGCTTTTATGGTT
ATGAAGAGGAAAAATTGGCAGTAACCTGGCCCCACAAACCTTCAAATTAACGAATCAAATTAACAACCAT
AGGATGATAATGCGATTAGTTTTTTAGCCTTATTTCTGGGGTAATTAATCAGCGAAGCGATGATTTTTGA
TCTATTAACAGATATATAAATGGAAAAGCTGCATAACCACTTTAACTAATACTTTCAACATTTTCAGTTT
GTATTACTTCTTATTCAAATGTCATAAAAGTATCAACAAAAAATTGTTAATATACCTCTATACTTTAACG
TCAAGGAGAAAAAACCCCGGATTCTAGAACTAGTGGATCCCCCGGGACAAAATGGTGAGCAAGGGCGAGG
AGCTGTTCACCGGGGTGGTGCCCATCCTGGTCGAGCTGGACGGCGACGTAAACGGCCACAAGTTCAGCGT
GTCCGGCGAGGGCGAGGGCGATGCCACCTACGGCAAGCTGACCCTGAAGTTCATCTGCACCACCGGCAAG
CTGCCCGTGCCCTGGCCCACCCTCGTGACCACCCTGACCTGGGGCGTGCAGTGCTTCGCCCGCTACCCCG
ACCACATGAAGCAGCACGACTTCTTCAAGTCCGCCATGCCCGAAGGCTACGTCCAGGAGCGCACCATCTT
CTTCAAGGACGACGGCAACTACAAGACCCGCGCCGAGGTGAAGTTCGAGGGCGACACCCTGGTGAACCGC
ATCGAGCTGAAGGGCATCGACTTCAAGGAGGACGGCAACATCCTGGGGCACAAGCTGGAGTACAACTACA
TCAGCGACAACGTCTATATCACCGCCGACAAGCAGAAGAACGGCATCAAGGCCAACTTCAAGATCCGCCA
CAACATCGAGGACGGCAGCGTGCAGCTCGCCGACCACTACCAGCAGAACACCCCCATCGGCGACGGCCCC
GTGCTGCTGCCCGACAACCACTACCTGAGCACCCAGTCCAAGCTGAGCAAAGACCCCAACGAGAAGCGCG
ATCACATGGTCCTGCTGGAGTTCGTGACCGCCGCCGGGATCACTCTCGGCATGGACGAGCTGTACAAGGG
TGGACCAGGTGGTGGACATCAAACAAGTTTGTACAAAAAAGCTGAACGAGAAACGTAAAATGATATAAAT
ATCAATATATTAAATTAGATTTTGCATAAAAAACAGACTACATAATACTGTAAAACACAACATATCCAGT
CACTATGGCGGCCGCATTAGGCACCCCAGGCTTTACACTTTATGCTTCCGGCTCGTATAATGTGTGGATT
TTGAGTTAGGATCCGTCGAGATTTTCAGGAGCTAAGGAAGCTAAAATGGAGAAAAAAATCACTGGATATA
CCACCGTTGATATATCCCAATGGCATCGTAAAGAACATTTTGAGGCATTTCAGTCAGTTGCTCAATGTAC
CTATAACCAGACCGTTCAGCTGGATATTACGGCCTTTTTAAAGACCGTAAAGAAAAATAAGCACAAGTTT
TATCCGGCCTTTATTCACATTCTTGCCCGCCTGATGAATGCTCATCCGGAATTCCGTATGGCAATGAAAG
ACGGTGAGCTGGTGATATGGGATAGTGTTCACCCTTGTTACACCGTTTTCCATGAGCAAACTGAAACGTT
TTCATCGCTCTGGAGTGAATACCACGACGATTTCCGGCAGTTTCTACACATATATTCGCAAGATGTGGCG
TGTTACGGTGAAAACCTGGCCTATTTCCCTAAAGGGTTTATTGAGAATATGTTTTTCGTCTCAGCCAATC
CCTGGGTGAGTTTCACCAGTTTTGATTTAAACGTGGCCAATATGGACAACTTCTTCGCCCCCGTTTTCAC
CATGGGCAAATATTATACGCAAGGCGACAAGGTGCTGATGCCGCTGGCGATTCAGGTTCATCATGCCGTC
TGTGATGGCTTCCATGTCGGCAGAATGCTTAATGAATTACAACAGTACTGCGATGAGTGGCAGGGCGGGG
CGTAAACGCCGCGTGGATCCGGCTTACTAAAAGCCAGATAACAGTATGCGTATTTGCGCGCTGATTTTTG
CGGTATAAGAATATATACTGATATGTATACCCGAAGTATGTCAAAAAGAGGTATGCTATGAAGCAGCGTA
TTACAGTGACAGTTGACAGCGACAGCTATCAGTTGCTCAAGGCATATATGATGTCAATATCTCCGGTCTG
GTAAGCACAACCATGCAGAATGAAGCCCGTCGTCTGCGTGCCGAACGCTGGAAAGCGGAAAATCAGGAAG
GGATGGCTGAGGTCGCCCGGTTTATTGAAATGAACGGCTCTTTTGCTGACGAGAACAGGGGCTGGTGAAA
TGCAGTTTAAGGTTTACACCTATAAAAGAGAGAGCCGTTATCGTCTGTTTGTGGATGTACAGAGTGATAT
TATTGACACGCCCGGGCGACGGATGGTGATCCCCCTGGCCAGTGCACGTCTGCTGTCAGATAAAGTCTCC
CGTGAACTTTACCCGGTGGTGCATATCGGGGATGAAAGCTGGCGCATGATGACCACCGATATGGCCAGTG
TGCCGGTCTCCGTTATCGGGGAAGAAGTGGCTGATCTCAGCCACCGCGAAAATGACATCAAAAACGCCAT
TAACCTGATGTTCTGGGGAATATAAATGTCAGGCTCCCTTATACACAGCCAGTCTGCAGGTCGACCATAG
TGACTGGATATGTTGTGTTTTACAGTATTATGTAGTCTGTTTTTTATGCAAAATCTAATTTAATATATTG
ATATTTATATCATTTTACGTTTCTCGTTCAGCTTTCTTGTACAAAGTGGTTCGATGTCATGTAATTAGTT
ATGTCACGCTTACATTCACGCCCTCCCCCCACATCCGCTCTAACCGAAAAGGAAGGAGTTAGACAACCTG
AAGTCTAGGTCCCTATTTATTTTTTTATAGTTATGTTAGTATTAAGAACGTTATTTATATTTCAAATTTT
TCTTTTTTTTCTGTACAGACGCGTGTACGCATGTAACATTATACTGAAAACCTTGCTTGAGAAGGTTTTG
GGACGCTCGAAGGCTTTAATTTGCGGCCGGTACCCAATTCGCCCTATAGTGAGTCGTATTACGCGCGCTC
ACTGGCCGTCGTTTTACAACGTCGTGACTGGGAAAACCCTGGCGTTACCCAACTTAATCGCCTTGCAGCA
CATCCCCCTTTCGCCAGCTGGCGTAATAGCGAAGAGGCCCGCACCGATCGCCCTTCCCAACAGTTGCGCA
GCCTGAATGGCGAATGGCGCG
[124 nt withheld, positions 7022-7145]
C
[91 nt withheld, positions 7147-7237]
A
[49 nt withheld, positions 7239-7287]
CCTTTGACGTTGGAGTCCACGTTCTTT
[37 nt withheld, positions 7315-7351]
ACCCTATCTCGGTCTATTCTTTTGATTTATAAGGGATTTTGCCGATTTCGGCCTATTGGTTAAAAAATGA
GCTGATTTAACAAAAATTTAACGCGAATTTTAACAAAATATTAACGTTTACAATTTCCTGATGCGGTATT
TTCTCCTTACGCATCTGTGCGGTATTTCACACCGCATAGGGTAATAACTGATATAATTAAATTGAAGCTC
TAATTTGTGAGTTTAGTATACATGCATTTACTTATAATACAGTTTTTTAGTTTTGCTGGCCGCATCTTCT
CAAATATGCTTCCCAGCCTGCTTTTCTGTAACGTTCACCCTCTACCTTAGCATCCCTTCCCTTTGCAAAT
AGTCCTCTTCCAACAATAATAATGTCAGATCCTGTAGAGACCACATCATCCACGGTTCTATACTGTTGAC
CCAATGCGTCTCCCTTGTCATCTAAACCCACACCGGGTGTCATAATCAACCAATCGTAACCTTCATCTCT
TCCACCCATGTCTCTTTGAGCAATAAAGCCGATAACAAAATCTTTGTCGCTCTTCGCAATGTCAACAGTA
CCCTTAGTATATTCTCCAGTAGATAGGGAGCCCTTGCATGACAATTCTGCTAACATCAAAAGGCCTCTAG
GTTCCTTTGTTACTTCTTCTGCCGCCTGCTTCAAACCGCTAACAATACCTGGGCCCACCACACCGTGTGC
ATTCGTAATGTCTGCCCATTCTGCTATTCTGTATACACCCGCAGAGTACTGCAATTTGACTGTATTACCA
ATGTCAGCAAATTTTCTGTCTTCGAAGAGTAAAAAATTGTACTTGGCGGATAATGCCTTTAGCGGCTTAA
CTGTGCCCTCCATGGAAAAATCAGTCAAGATATCCACATGTGTTTTTAGTAAACAAATTTTGGGACCTAA
TGCTTCAACTAACTCCAGTAATTCCTTGGTGGTACGAACATCCAATGAAGCACACAAGTTTGTTTGCTTT
TCGTGCATGATATTAAATAGCTTGGCAGCAACAGGACTAGGATGAGTAGCAGCACGTTCCTTATATGTAG
CTTTCGACATGATTTATCTTCGTTTCCTGCAGGTTTTTGTTCTGTGCAGTTGGGTTAAGAATACTGGGCA
ATTTCATGTTTCTTCAACACTACATATGCGTATATATACCAATCTAAGTCTGTGCTCCTTCCTTCGTTCT
TCCTTCTGTTCGGAGATTACCGAATCAAAAAAATTTCAAAGAAACCGAAATCAAAAAAAAGAATAAAAAA
AAAATGATGAATTGAATTGAAAAGCTGTGGTATGGTGCACTCTCAGTACAATCTGCTCTGATGCCGCATA
GTTAAGCCAGCCCCGACACCCGCCAACACCCGCTGACGCGCCCTGACGGGCTTGTCTGCTCCCGGCATCC
GCTTACAGACAAGCTGTGACCGTCTCCGGGAGCTGCATGTGTCAGAGGTTTTCACCGTCATCACCGAAAC
GCGCGA
