>Addgene plasmid #14419 | pAG426GAL-Cerulean-ccdB | addgene partial sequence | sequence record 21117 | 14419 with EXFP-R
GGTGCGCTCCTGGACGTAGCCTTCGGGCATGGCGGACTTGAAGAAGTCGTGCTGCTTCATGTGGTCGGGG
TAGCGGGCGAAGCACTGCACGCCCCAGGTCAGGGTGGTCACGAGGGTGGGCCAGGGCACGGGCAGCTTGC
CGGTGGTGCAGATGAACTTCAGGGTCAGCTTGCCGTAGGTGGCATCGCCCTCGCCCTCGCCGGACACGCT
GAACTTGTGGCCGTTTACGTCGCCGTCCAGCTCGACCAGGATGGGCACCACCCCGGTGAACAGCTCCTCG
CCCTTGCTCACCATTTTGTCCCGGGGGATCCACTAGTTCTAGAATCCGGGGTTTTTTCTCCTTGACGTTA
AAGTATAGAGGTATATTAACAATTTTTTGTTGATACTTTTATTACATTTGAATAAGAAGTAATACAAACC
GAAAATGTTGAAAGTATTAGTTAAAGTGGTTATGCAGTTTTTGCATTTATATATCTGTTAATAGATCAAA
AATCATCGCTTCGCTGATTAATTACCCCAGAAATAAGGCTAAAAAACTAATCGCATTATCATCCTATGGT
TGTTAATTTGATTCGTTCATTTGAAGGTTTGTGGGGCCAGGTTACTGCCAATTTTTCCTCTTCATAACCA
TAAAAGCTAGTATTGTAGAATCTTTATTGTTCGGAGCAGTGCGGCGCGAGGCACATCTGCGTTTCAGGAA
CGCGACCGGTGAAGACGAGGACGCACGGAGGAGAGTCTTCCTTCGGAGGGCTGTCACCCGCTCGGCGGCT
TCTAATCCGTACTAGAGCTCCAGCTTT
