>Addgene plasmid #14419 | pAG426GAL-Cerulean-ccdB | addgene partial sequence | sequence record 21118 | 14419 with pRS_marker
TTCATTCATCATTTTTTTTTTATTCTTTTTTTTGATTTCGGTTTCCTTGAAATTTTTTTGATTCGGTAAT
CTCCGAACAGAAGGAAGAACGAAGGAAGGAGCACAGACTTAGATTGGTATATATACGCATATGTAGTGTT
GAAGAAACATGAAATTGCCCAGTATTCTTAACCCAACTGCACAGAACAAAAACCTGCAGGAAACGAAGAT
AAATCATGTCGAAAGCTACATATAAGGAACGTGCTGCTACTCATCCTAGTCCTGTTGCTGCCAAGCTATT
TAATATCATGCACGAAAAGCAAACAAACTTGTGTGCTTCATTGGATGTTCGTACCACCAAGGAATTACTG
GAGTTAGTTGAAGCATTAGGTCCCAAAATTTGTTTACTAAAAACACATGTGGATATCTTGACTGATTTTT
CCATGGAGGGCACAGTTAAGCCGCTAAAGGCATTATCCGCCAAGTACAATTTTTTACTCTTCCAAGACAG
AAAATTTGCTGACATTGGTAATACAGTCAAATTGCAGTACTCTGCGGGTGTATACAGAATAACAGAATGG
GCAGACATTACGAATGCACACGGTGTGGTGGGCCCAGGTATTGGTAGCGGTTTGAAGCAAGCGGCAGAAG
AAATAACAAAGGAACCTAGAAGCCTTTTGATGTTAACAGAATTGTCATGCAAGGGCTCCCTATCTACT
